>Addgene plasmid #217185 | pCMV-Tigger1 | addgene full sequence | sequence record 444319 | Addgene NGS Result
GACATTGATTATTGACTAGTTATTAATAGTAATCAATTACGGGGTCATTAGTTCATAGCCCATATATGGA
GTTCCGCGTTACATAACTTACGGTAAATGGCCCGCCTGGCTGACCGCCCAACGACCCCCGCCCATTGACG
TCAATAATGACGTATGTTCCCATAGTAACGCCAATAGGGACTTTCCATTGACGTCAATGGGTGGAGTATT
TACGGTAAACTGCCCACTTGGCAGTACATCAAGTGTATCATATGCCAAGTACGCCCCCTATTGACGTCAA
TGACGGTAAATGGCCCGCCTGGCATTATGCCCAGTACATGACCTTATGGGACTTTCCTACTTGGCAGTAC
ATCTACGTATTAGTCATCGCTATTACCATGGTGATGCGGTTTTGGCAGTACATCAATGGGCGTGGATAGC
GGTTTGACTCACGGGGATTTCCAAGTCTCCACCCCATTGACGTCAATGGGAGTTTGTTTTGGCACCAAAA
TCAACGGGACTTTCCAAAATGTCGTAACAACTCCGCCCCATTGACGCAAATGGGCGGTAGGCGTGTACGG
TGGGAGGTCTATATAAGCAGAGCTCTCTGGCTAACTAGAGAACCCACTGCTTACTGGCTTATCGAAATTA
ATACGACTCACTATAGGGAGACCCAAGCTTGGTACCGAGCTCGGATCCACTAGTAACGGCCGCCAGTGTG
CTGGAATTCGCCGCCACCATGGCGAGCAAATGTAGCAGCGAGCGCAAAAGCCGTACTAGCCTGACCCTGA
ACCAGAAACTGGAGATGATTAAACTGAGCGAAGAGGGCATGAGCAAGGCAGAAATTGGCCGCAAATTAGG
CTTACTGCGCCAAACCGTGAGCCAAGTGGTGAACGCGAAAGAAAAGTTCCTGAAGGAAATCAAAAGCGCC
ACCCCTGTGAATACTCGCATGATCCGCAAACGCAACAGCCTGATTGCCGACATGGAGAAAGTGCTGGTGG
TGTGGATCGAAGATCAGACCAGCCACAACATACCGCTGAGCCAGAGCCTGATTCAGAGCAAGGCCCTGAC
CCTGTTTAACAGCATGAAAGCGGAACGCGGTGAAGAAGCCGCCGAAGAAAAGTTTGAAGCGAGCCGCGGC
TGGTTTATGCGCTTTAAAGAGCGCAGCCACCTGCATAACATTAAAGTGCAGGGCGAAGCGGCAAGCGCAG
ATGTTGAAGCAGCGGCGAGCTACCCTGAAGACCTGGCGAAGATTATTGATGAAGGCGGCTATACCAAACA
GCAGATTTTCAACGTGGACGAGACTGCGTTTTATTGGAAGAAGATGCCGAGCCGCACCTTTATTGCGCGC
GAGGAAAAGAGCATGCCTGGCTTTAAGGCGAGCAAAGACCGTCTGACCTTATTACTGGGCGCGAACGCGG
CAGGTGACTTCAAACTGAAGCCGATGCTGATCTATCACAGCGAAAACCCGCGCGCGCTGAAGAATTACGC
GAAAAGCACCCTGCCTGTGCTGTATAAATGGAACAACAAGGCGTGGATGACCGCGCATTTATTCACCGCG
TGGTTCACCGAATATTTTAAGCCGACCGTGGAAACCTACTGCAGCGAAAAAAAGATCCCGTTTAAGATCC
TGCTGCTGATTGATAACGCGCCTGGTCATCCTCGTGCGCTGATGGAAATGTATAAGGAGATCAACGTGGT
GTTCATGCCGGCCAACACCACCTCAATTCTGCAGCCTATGGATCAGGGCGTGATCAGCACCTTCAAAAGC
TACTACCTGCGCAACACCTTCCGCAAAGCGATTGCCGCGATTGATAGCGATAGCAGCGACGGTAGCGGTC
AGAGCAAACTGAAGACCTTTTGGAAAGGCTTCACCATTCTGGATGCGATTAAAAACATTCGCGACAGCTG
GGAGGAAGTGAAAATTAGCACCCTGACCGGCGTGTGGAAAAAACTGATTCCTACCCTGATGGACGACTTT
GAGGGCTTCAAGACCAGCGTGGAGGAAGTTACCGCCGACGTGGTTGAAATTGCGCGCGAGCTGGAATTAG
AAGTGGAACCGGAGGATGTGACTGAACTGCTGCAGAGCCATGATAAGACCTGATGAGCGGCCGCTCGAGC
ATGCATCTAGAGGGCCCTATTCTATAGTGTCACCTAAATGCTAGAGCTCGCTGATCAGCCTCGACTGTGC
CTTCTAGTTGCCAGCCATCTGTTGTTTGCCCCTCCCCCGTGCCTTCCTTGACCCTGGAAGGTGCCACTCC
CACTGTCCTTTCCTAATAAAATGAGGAAATTGCATCGCATTGTCTGAGTAGGTGTCATTCTATTCTGGGG
GGTGGGGTGGGGCAGGACAGCAAGGGGGAGGATTGGGAAGACAATAGCAGGCATGCTGGGGATGCGGTGG
GCTCTATGGCTTCTGAGGCGGAAAGAACCAGCTGGGGCTCTAGGGGGTATCCCC
[124 nt withheld, positions 2435-2558]
C
[91 nt withheld, positions 2560-2650]
A
[49 nt withheld, positions 2652-2700]
CCTTTGACGTTGGAGTCCACGTTCTTT
[37 nt withheld, positions 2728-2764]
ACCCTATCTCGGTCTATTCTTTTGATTTATAAGGGATTTTGCCGATTTCGGCCTATTGGTTAAAAAATGA
GCTGATTTAACAAAAATTTAACGCGAATTAATTCTGTGGAATGTGTGTCAGTTAGGGTGTGGAAAGTCCC
CAGGCTCCCCAGCAGGCAGAAGTATGCAAAGCATGCATCTCAATTAGTCAGCAACCAGGTGTGGAAAGTC
CCCAGGCTCCCCAGCAGGCAGAAGTATGCAAAGCATGCATCTCAATTAGTCAGCAACCATAGTCCCGCCC
CTAACTCCGCCCATCCCGCCCCTAACTCCGCCCAGTTCCGCCCATTCTCCGCCCCATGGCTGACTAATTT
TTTTTATTTATGCAGAGGCCGAGGCCGCCTCTGCCTCTGAGCTATTCCAGAAGTAGTGAGGAGGCTTTTT
TGGAGGCCTAGGCTTTTGCAAAAAGCTCCCCGAAATGACCGACCAAGCGACGCCCAACCTGCCATCACGA
GATTTCGATTCCACCGCCGCCTTCTATGAAAGGTTGGGCTTCGGAATCGTTTTCCGGGACGCCGGCTGGA
TGATCCTCCAGCGCGGGGATCTCATGCTGGAGTTCTTCGCCCACCCCAACTTGTTTATTGCAGCTTATAA
TGGTTACAAATAAAGCAATAGCATCACAAATTTCACAAATAAAGCATTTTTTTCACTGCATTCTAGTTGT
GGTTTGTCCAAACTCATCAATGTATCTTATCATGTCTGTATACCGTCGACCTCTAGCTAGAGCTTGGCGT
AATCATGGTCATAGCTGTTTCCTGTGTGAAATTGTTATCCGCTCACAATTCCACACAACATACGAGCCGG
AAGCATAAAGTGTAAAGCCTGGGGTGCCTAATGAGTGAGCTAACTCACATTAATTGCGTTGCGCTCACTG
CCCGCTTTCCAGTCGGGAAACCTGTCGTGCCAGCTGCATTAATGAATCGGCCAACGCGCGGGGAGAGGCG
GTTTGCGTATTGGGCGCTCTTCCGCTTCCTCGCTCACTGACTCGCTGCGCTCGGTCGTTCGGCTGCGGCG
AGCGGTATCAGCTCACTCAAAGGCGGTAATACGGTTATCCACAGAATCAGGGGATAACGCAGGAAAGAAC
ATGTGAGCAAAAGGCCAGCAAAAGGCCAGGAACCGTAAAAAGGCCGCGTTGCTGGCGTTTTTCCATAGGC
TCCGCCCCCCTGACGAGCATCACAAAAATCGACGCTCAAGTCAGAGGTGGCGAAACCCGACAGGACTATA
AAGATACCAGGCGTTTCCCCCTGGAAGCTCCCTCGTGCGCTCTCCTGTTCCGACCCTGCCGCTTACCGGA
TACCTGTCCGCCTTTCTCCCTTCGGGAAGCGTGGCGCTTTCTCATAGCTCACGCTGTAGGTATCTCAGTT
CGGTGTAGGTCGTTCGCTCCAAGCTGGGCTGTGTGCACGAACCCCCCGTTCAGCCCGACCGCTGCGCCTT
ATCCGGTAACTATCGTCTTGAGTCCAACCCGGTAAGACACGACTTATCGCCACTGGCAGCAGCCACTGGT
AACAGGATTAGCAGAGCGAGGTATGTAGGCGGTGCTACAGAGTTCTTGAAGTGGTGGCCTAACTACGGCT
ACACTAGAAGAACAGTATTTGGTATCTGCGCTCTGCTGAAGCCAGTTACCTTCGGAAAAAGAGTTGGTAG
CTCTTGATCCGGCAAACAAACCACCGCTGGTAGCGGTGGTTTTTTTGTTTGCAAGCAGCAGATTACGCGC
AGAAAAAAAGGATCTCAAGAAGATCCTTTGATCTTTTCTACGGGGTCTGACGCTCAGTGGAACGAAAACT
CACGTTAAGGGATTTTGGTCATGAGATTATCAAAAAGGATCTTCACCTAGATCCTTTTAAATTAAAAATG
AAGTTTTAAATCAATCTAAAGTATATATGAGTAAACTTGGTCTGACAGTTACCAATGCTTAATCAGTGAG
GCACCTATCTCAGCGATCTGTCTATTTCGTTCATCCATAGTTGCCTGACTCCCCGTCGTGTAGATAACTA
CGATACGGGAGGGCTTACCATCTGGCCCCAGTGCTGCAATGATACCGCGAGACCCACGCTCACCGGCTCC
AGATTTATCAGCAATAAACCAGCCAGCCGGAAGGGCCGAGCGCAGAAGTGGTCCTGCAACTTTATCCGCC
TCCATCCAGTCTATTAATTGTTGCCGGGAAGCTAGAGTAAGTAGTTCGCCAGTTAATAGTTTGCGCAACG
TTGTTGCCATTGCTACAGGCATCGTGGTGTCACGCTCGTCGTTTGGTATGGCTTCATTCAGCTCCGGTTC
CCAACGATCAAGGCGAGTTACATGATCCCCCATGTTGTGCAAAAAAGCGGTTAGCTCCTTCGGTCCTCCG
ATCGTTGTCAGAAGTAAGTTGGCCGCAGTGTTATCACTCATGGTTATGGCAGCACTGCATAATTCTCTTA
CTGTCATGCCATCCGTAAGATGCTTTTCTGTGACTGGTGAGTACTCAACCAAGTCATTCTGAGAATAGTG
TATGCGGCGACCGAGTTGCTCTTGCCCGGCGTCAATACGGGATAATACCGCGCCACATAGCAGAACTTTA
AAAGTGCTCATCATTGGAAAACGTTCTTCGGGGCGAAAACTCTCAAGGATCTTACCGCTGTTGAGATCCA
GTTCGATGTAACCCACTCGTGCACCCAACTGATCTTCAGCATCTTTTACTTTCACCAGCGTTTCTGGGTG
AGCAAAAACAGGAAGGCAAAATGCCGCAAAAAAGGGAATAAGGGCGACACGGAAATGTTGAATACTCATA
CTCTTCCTTTTTCAATATTATTGAAGCATTTATCAGGGTTATTGTCTCATGAGCGGATACATATTTGAAT
GTATTTAGAAAAATAAACAAATAGGGGTTCCGCGCACATTTCCCCGAAAAGTGCCACCTGACGTCGACGG
ATCGGGAGATCTCCCGATCCCCTATGGTGCACTCTCAGTACAATCTGCTCTGATGCCGCATAGTTAAGCC
AGTATCTGCTCCCTGCTTGTGTGTTGGAGGTCGCTGAGTAGTGCGCGAGCAAAATTTAAGCTACAACAAG
GCAAGGCTTGACCGACAATTGCATGAAGAATCTGCTTAGGGTTAGGCGTTTTGCGCTGCTTCGCGATGTA
CGGGCCAGATATACGCGTT
Features (pLannotate 1.2.2; 20 found; start..end, strand, type, name):
      1..380     +  enhancer       CMV enhancer: human cytomegalovirus immediate early enhancer
    381..584     +  promoter       CMV promoter: human cytomegalovirus (CMV) immediate early promoter
    580..613     +  LTR            5' LTR (truncated) (fragment): truncated 5' long terminal repeat (LTR) from HIV-1
    629..647     +  promoter       T7 promoter: promoter for bacteriophage T7 RNA polymerase
    719..2080    +  CDS            TIGD1 (fragment): TIGD1_HUMAN - Experimental evidence at protein level: Swiss-Prot protein existence level 1. From Homo sapiens (Human).
   2121..2139    -  promoter       SP6 promoter: promoter for bacteriophage SP6 RNA polymerase
   2165..2389    +  polyA_signal   bGH poly(A) signal: bovine growth hormone polyadenylation signal
   2393..2414    +  promoter       SV40 promoter (fragment): SV40 enhancer and early promoter
   2435..2863    +  rep_origin     f1 ori (sequence partly withheld): f1 bacteriophage origin of replication; arrow indicates direction of (+) strand synthesis
   2877..3206    +  promoter       SV40 promoter: SV40 enhancer and early promoter
   3219..3377    +  CDS            ble (fragment): BLE_KLEPN - Experimental evidence at protein level: Swiss-Prot protein existence level 1. Binding protein with a strong affinity to the bleomycin family of antibiotics. Binds to CL990; an antimitotic-antibiotic compound. From Klebsiella pneumoniae.
   3372..3493    +  polyA_signal   SV40 poly(A) signal: SV40 polyadenylation signal
   3566..3582    -  protein_bind   lac operator: The lac repressor binds to the lac operator to inhibit transcription in E. coli. This inhibition can be relieved by adding lactose or isopropyl-β-D-thiogalactopyranoside (IPTG). lac repressor encoded by lacI
   3590..3620    -  promoter       lac promoter: promoter for the E. coli lac operon
   3635..3656    -  protein_bind   CAP binding site: CAP binding activates transcription in the presence of cAMP. E. coli catabolite activator protein
   3669..3761    -  CDS            lacI (fragment): lac repressor; lacI; The lac repressor binds to the lac operator to inhibit transcription in E. coli. This inhibition can be relieved by adding lactose or isopropyl-β-D-thiogalactopyranoside (IPTG).
   3944..4532    -  rep_origin     ori: high-copy-number ColE1/pMB1/pBR322/pUC origin of replication
   4703..5563    -  CDS            AmpR: β-lactamase; bla; confers resistance to ampicillin, carbenicillin, and related antibiotics
   5564..5668    -  promoter       AmpR promoter: bla
   5727..5779    -  misc_feature   bom (fragment): basis of mobility region from pBR322
