[The description below was written by a language model from this plasmid's Addgene catalogue record and pLannotate feature annotations shown in this document.]
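Description:
pCMV-Tigger1 is a mammalian expression plasmid of about 5.9 kb, built on a pCMV backbone, that drives production of the Tigger1 DNA transposase in transfected cells. It is maintained in E. coli through a high-copy ColE1/pUC-type origin and selected with ampicillin via a β-lactamase gene under its native promoter. An f1 phage origin is also present, along with small backbone remnants (lac promoter/operator, CAP site, a lacI fragment and a partial bom region) that have no evident role in the construct's function.

The expression cassette consists of the human cytomegalovirus immediate-early enhancer and promoter, followed by the transposase open reading frame and a bovine growth hormone polyadenylation signal. The coding region is listed as synthetic in the catalogue entry, and the automated annotation matches roughly 1.4 kb of it to human TIGD1, a Tigger-derived protein, which fits a Tigger1 transposase sequence. T7 and SP6 promoters flank the insert and can serve for in vitro transcription or as sequencing primer sites. No epitope tag or reporter is annotated, and the cloning sites are recorded as unknown. Downstream, an SV40 early promoter is followed by only a short fragment of a bleomycin-resistance-type gene and an SV40 poly(A) signal, so a functional mammalian selection marker does not appear to be intact. The tiny HIV-1 LTR hit after the CMV promoter is probably an annotation artefact.

The plasmid comes from a survey of DNA transposons tested in human cells as genome engineering tools. It would typically supply the transposase in trans, presumably alongside a separate donor carrying the matching transposon ends, which the record does not describe.
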