Addgene plasmid #217185: pCMV-Tigger1
Purpose: Mammalian expression vector for expression of Tigger1 transposase (CMV promoter)
Depositing lab: Yong E Zhang. Depositing organization: Institute of Zoology, Chinese Academy of Sciences. Publication: Heterologous survey of 130 DNA transposons in human cells highlights their functional divergence and expands the genome engineering toolbox. Zhang T, Tan S, Tang N, Li Y, Zhang C, Sun J, Guo Y, Gao H, Cai Y, Sun W, Wang C, Fu L, Ma H, Wu Y, Hu X, Zhang X, Gee P, Yan W, Zhao Y, Chen Q, Guo B, Wang H, Zhang YE. Cell. 2024 Jul 11;187(14):3741-3760.e30. doi: 10.1016/j.cell.2024.05.007. Epub 2024 Jun 5. PubMed 38843831.
Backbone
  Vector backbone: pCMV
  Vector type: Mammalian Expression
Growth in bacteria
  Bacterial resistance: Ampicillin, 100 μg/mL
  Growth temperature: 37°C
  Growth strain: DH5alpha
  Copy number: High Copy
Gene/Insert
  Gene/Insert name: Tigger1 transposase
  Species: Synthetic
  Cloning method: Restriction Enzyme; 5′ cloning site Unknown (unknown if destroyed); 3′ cloning site Unknown (unknown if destroyed)
Terms and licenses: Academic/Nonprofit Terms; Industry Terms: Not Available to Industry
How to cite: pCMV-Tigger1 was a gift from Yong E Zhang (Addgene plasmid # 217185 ; http://n2t.net/addgene:217185 ; RRID:Addgene_217185)
